Addgene plasmid #125660: pCMV-ABEmax(TadA E59A, TadA*R47M)
Purpose: pCMV-ABEmax(TadA E59A, TadA*R47M) in mammalian cells
Depositing lab: David Liu. Depositing organization: Broad Institute. Publication: Analysis and minimization of cellular RNA editing by DNA adenine base editors. Rees HA, Wilson C, Doman JL, Liu DR. Sci Adv. 2019 May 8;5(5):eaax5717. doi: 10.1126/sciadv.aax5717. eCollection 2019 May. PubMed 31086823.
Backbone
  Vector backbone: CMV
  Vector type: Mammalian Expression
Growth in bacteria
  Bacterial resistance: Ampicillin, 100 μg/mL
  Growth temperature: 37°C
  Growth strain: DH5alpha
  Copy number: Unknown
Gene/Insert
  Gene/Insert name: ABEmax(TadA E59A TadA* R47M)
  Species: H. sapiens (human)
Terms and licenses: Academic/Nonprofit Terms; Industry Terms: Not Available to Industry
How to cite: pCMV-ABEmax(TadA E59A, TadA*R47M) was a gift from David Liu (Addgene plasmid # 125660 ; http://n2t.net/addgene:125660 ; RRID:Addgene_125660)
