[The description below was written by a language model from this plasmid's Addgene catalogue record and pLannotate feature annotations shown in this document.]
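Description:
pCMV-ABEmax(TadA E59A, TadA*R47M) is an 8,811 bp mammalian expression plasmid encoding a variant of the ABEmax adenine base editor. It is propagated in E. coli through a high-copy ColE1/pUC-type origin and selected with ampicillin via the β-lactamase gene and its native promoter. The remaining backbone carries small remnants of earlier cloning vectors (lac promoter/operator and CAP site, a lacI fragment, a bom fragment, and short SV40 promoter and MCS fragments). These have no evident role in the construct's function, and no mammalian selection marker is annotated.

The payload is a single open reading frame driven by the human cytomegalovirus immediate-early enhancer and promoter and terminated by the bovine growth hormone polyadenylation signal. A T7 promoter sits between the CMV promoter and the coding sequence and could support in vitro transcription. The reading frame consists of two tandem copies of the E. coli tRNA adenosine deaminase TadA followed by Streptococcus pyogenes Cas9. The Cas9 is annotated in two contiguous segments, the first carrying the D10A mutation, which is consistent with the nickase used in adenine base editors. As the name indicates, the first (wild-type) TadA carries E59A and the second, evolved TadA* carries R47M. The feature table does not resolve these substitutions, nor any linkers or nuclear localisation signals. The catalogue lists the insert species as human, although the annotated coding parts are bacterial in origin.

The associated publication concerns the analysis and minimisation of cellular RNA editing by DNA adenine base editors, so this plasmid is one of the deaminase mutants built for that purpose. No guide RNA cassette is annotated, so a guide must be supplied separately. The depositor and sequencing-derived records agree in length and features, differing only in their start coordinate.
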