Features (pLannotate 1.2.2; 18 found; start..end, strand, type, name):
    132..335     +  promoter       CMV promoter: human cytomegalovirus (CMV) immediate early promoter
    377..395     +  promoter       T7 promoter: promoter for bacteriophage T7 RNA polymerase
    466..942     +  CDS            tadA: TADA_ECOLI - Also known as yfhC. Experimental evidence at protein level: Swiss-Prot protein existence level 1. Catalyzes the deamination of adenosine to inosine at the wobble position 34 of tRNA(Arg2). Essential for cell viability. From Escherichia coli (strain K12).
   1063..1554    +  CDS            tadA: TADA_ECOLI - Also known as yfhC. Experimental evidence at protein level: Swiss-Prot protein existence level 1. Catalyzes the deamination of adenosine to inosine at the wobble position 34 of tRNA(Arg2). Essential for cell viability. From Escherichia coli (strain K12).
   1654..3255    +  CDS            dCas9(N): N-terminal portion of catalytically inactive Streptococcus pyogenes dCas9 carrying the D10A mutation (Zetsche et al., 2015)
   3256..5750    +  CDS            Cas9(C) (fragment): C-terminal portion of Streptococcus pyogenes Cas9 (Zetsche et al., 2015)
   5872..6096    +  polyA_signal   bGH poly(A) signal: bovine growth hormone polyadenylation signal
   6100..6121    +  promoter       SV40 promoter (fragment): SV40 enhancer and early promoter
   6126..6142    +  misc_feature   MCS (fragment): pBluescript multiple cloning site
   6191..6207    -  protein_bind   lac operator: The lac repressor binds to the lac operator to inhibit transcription in E. coli. This inhibition can be relieved by adding lactose or isopropyl-β-D-thiogalactopyranoside (IPTG). lac repressor encoded by lacI
   6215..6245    -  promoter       lac promoter: promoter for the E. coli lac operon
   6260..6281    -  protein_bind   CAP binding site: CAP binding activates transcription in the presence of cAMP. E. coli catabolite activator protein
   6294..6386    -  CDS            lacI (fragment): lac repressor; lacI; The lac repressor binds to the lac operator to inhibit transcription in E. coli. This inhibition can be relieved by adding lactose or isopropyl-β-D-thiogalactopyranoside (IPTG).
   6569..7157    -  rep_origin     ori: high-copy-number ColE1/pMB1/pBR322/pUC origin of replication
   7328..8188    -  CDS            AmpR: β-lactamase; bla; confers resistance to ampicillin, carbenicillin, and related antibiotics
   8189..8293    -  promoter       AmpR promoter: bla
   8364..8408    -  misc_feature   bom (fragment): basis of mobility region from pBR322
   8563..131     +  enhancer       CMV enhancer (across the origin): human cytomegalovirus immediate early enhancer
>Addgene plasmid #125660 | pCMV-ABEmax(TadA E59A, TadA*R47M) | depositor full sequence | sequence record 240560 | pCMV-ABEmax(TadA E59A, TadA*R47M) sequence 8811 bps
ATATGCCAAGTACGCCCCCTATTGACGTCAATGACGGTAAATGGCCCGCCTGGCATTATGCCCAGTACAT
GACCTTATGGGACTTTCCTACTTGGCAGTACATCTACGTATTAGTCATCGCTATTACCATGGTGATGCGG
TTTTGGCAGTACATCAATGGGCGTGGATAGCGGTTTGACTCACGGGGATTTCCAAGTCTCCACCCCATTG
ACGTCAATGGGAGTTTGTTTTGGCACCAAAATCAACGGGACTTTCCAAAATGTCGTAACAACTCCGCCCC
ATTGACGCAAATGGGCGGTAGGCGTGTACGGTGGGAGGTCTATATAAGCAGAGCTGGTTTAGTGAACCGT
CAGATCCGCTAGAGATCCGCGGCCGCTAATACGACTCACTATAGGGAGAGCCGCCACCATGAAACGGACA
GCCGACGGAAGCGAGTTCGAGTCACCAAAGAAGAAGCGGAAAGTCTCTGAAGTCGAGTTTAGCCACGAGT
ATTGGATGAGGCACGCACTGACCCTGGCAAAGCGAGCATGGGATGAAAGAGAAGTCCCCGTGGGCGCCGT
GCTGGTGCACAACAATAGAGTGATCGGAGAGGGATGGAACAGGCCAATCGGCCGCCACGACCCTACCGCA
CACGCAGCGATCATGGCACTGAGGCAGGGAGGCCTGGTCATGCAGAATTACCGCCTGATCGATGCCACCC
TGTATGTGACACTGGAGCCATGCGTGATGTGCGCAGGAGCAATGATCCACAGCAGGATCGGAAGAGTGGT
GTTCGGAGCACGGGACGCCAAGACCGGCGCAGCAGGCTCCCTGATGGATGTGCTGCACCACCCCGGCATG
AACCACCGGGTGGAGATCACAGAGGGAATCCTGGCAGACGAGTGCGCCGCCCTGCTGAGCGATTTCTTTA
GAATGCGGAGACAGGAGATCAAGGCCCAGAAGAAGGCACAGAGCTCCACCGACTCTGGAGGATCTAGCGG
AGGATCCTCTGGAAGCGAGACACCAGGCACAAGCGAGTCCGCCACACCAGAGAGCTCCGGCGGCTCCTCC
GGAGGATCCTCTGAGGTGGAGTTTTCCCACGAGTACTGGATGAGACATGCCCTGACCCTGGCCAAGAGGG
CACGCGATGAGAGGGAGGTGCCTGTGGGAGCCGTGCTGGTGCTGAACAATAGAGTGATCGGCGAGGGCTG
GAACATGGCCATCGGCCTGCACGACCCAACAGCCCATGCCGAAATTATGGCCCTGAGACAGGGCGGCCTG
GTCATGCAGAACTACAGACTGATTGACGCCACCCTGTACGTGACATTCGAGCCTTGCGTGATGTGCGCCG
GCGCCATGATCCACTCTAGGATCGGCCGCGTGGTGTTTGGCGTGAGGAACGCAAAAACCGGCGCCGCAGG
CTCCCTGATGGACGTGCTGCACTACCCCGGCATGAATCACCGCGTCGAAATTACCGAGGGAATCCTGGCA
GATGAATGTGCCGCCCTGCTGTGCTATTTCTTTCGGATGCCTAGACAGGTGTTCAATGCTCAGAAGAAGG
CCCAGAGCTCCACCGACTCCGGAGGATCTAGCGGAGGCTCCTCTGGCTCTGAGACACCTGGCACAAGCGA
GAGCGCAACACCTGAAAGCAGCGGGGGCAGCAGCGGGGGGTCAGACAAGAAGTACAGCATCGGCCTGGCC
ATCGGCACCAACTCTGTGGGCTGGGCCGTGATCACCGACGAGTACAAGGTGCCCAGCAAGAAATTCAAGG
TGCTGGGCAACACCGACCGGCACAGCATCAAGAAGAACCTGATCGGAGCCCTGCTGTTCGACAGCGGCGA
AACAGCCGAGGCCACCCGGCTGAAGAGAACCGCCAGAAGAAGATACACCAGACGGAAGAACCGGATCTGC
TATCTGCAAGAGATCTTCAGCAACGAGATGGCCAAGGTGGACGACAGCTTCTTCCACAGACTGGAAGAGT
CCTTCCTGGTGGAAGAGGATAAGAAGCACGAGCGGCACCCCATCTTCGGCAACATCGTGGACGAGGTGGC
CTACCACGAGAAGTACCCCACCATCTACCACCTGAGAAAGAAACTGGTGGACAGCACCGACAAGGCCGAC
CTGCGGCTGATCTATCTGGCCCTGGCCCACATGATCAAGTTCCGGGGCCACTTCCTGATCGAGGGCGACC
TGAACCCCGACAACAGCGACGTGGACAAGCTGTTCATCCAGCTGGTGCAGACCTACAACCAGCTGTTCGA
GGAAAACCCCATCAACGCCAGCGGCGTGGACGCCAAGGCCATCCTGTCTGCCAGACTGAGCAAGAGCAGA
CGGCTGGAAAATCTGATCGCCCAGCTGCCCGGCGAGAAGAAGAATGGCCTGTTCGGAAACCTGATTGCCC
TGAGCCTGGGCCTGACCCCCAACTTCAAGAGCAACTTCGACCTGGCCGAGGATGCCAAACTGCAGCTGAG
CAAGGACACCTACGACGACGACCTGGACAACCTGCTGGCCCAGATCGGCGACCAGTACGCCGACCTGTTT
CTGGCCGCCAAGAACCTGTCCGACGCCATCCTGCTGAGCGACATCCTGAGAGTGAACACCGAGATCACCA
AGGCCCCCCTGAGCGCCTCTATGATCAAGAGATACGACGAGCACCACCAGGACCTGACCCTGCTGAAAGC
TCTCGTGCGGCAGCAGCTGCCTGAGAAGTACAAAGAGATTTTCTTCGACCAGAGCAAGAACGGCTACGCC
GGCTACATTGACGGCGGAGCCAGCCAGGAAGAGTTCTACAAGTTCATCAAGCCCATCCTGGAAAAGATGG
ACGGCACCGAGGAACTGCTCGTGAAGCTGAACAGAGAGGACCTGCTGCGGAAGCAGCGGACCTTCGACAA
CGGCAGCATCCCCCACCAGATCCACCTGGGAGAGCTGCACGCCATTCTGCGGCGGCAGGAAGATTTTTAC
CCATTCCTGAAGGACAACCGGGAAAAGATCGAGAAGATCCTGACCTTCCGCATCCCCTACTACGTGGGCC
CTCTGGCCAGGGGAAACAGCAGATTCGCCTGGATGACCAGAAAGAGCGAGGAAACCATCACCCCCTGGAA
CTTCGAGGAAGTGGTGGACAAGGGCGCTTCCGCCCAGAGCTTCATCGAGCGGATGACCAACTTCGATAAG
AACCTGCCCAACGAGAAGGTGCTGCCCAAGCACAGCCTGCTGTACGAGTACTTCACCGTGTATAACGAGC
TGACCAAAGTGAAATACGTGACCGAGGGAATGAGAAAGCCCGCCTTCCTGAGCGGCGAGCAGAAAAAGGC
CATCGTGGACCTGCTGTTCAAGACCAACCGGAAAGTGACCGTGAAGCAGCTGAAAGAGGACTACTTCAAG
AAAATCGAGTGCTTCGACTCCGTGGAAATCTCCGGCGTGGAAGATCGGTTCAACGCCTCCCTGGGCACAT
ACCACGATCTGCTGAAAATTATCAAGGACAAGGACTTCCTGGACAATGAGGAAAACGAGGACATTCTGGA
AGATATCGTGCTGACCCTGACACTGTTTGAGGACAGAGAGATGATCGAGGAACGGCTGAAAACCTATGCC
CACCTGTTCGACGACAAAGTGATGAAGCAGCTGAAGCGGCGGAGATACACCGGCTGGGGCAGGCTGAGCC
GGAAGCTGATCAACGGCATCCGGGACAAGCAGTCCGGCAAGACAATCCTGGATTTCCTGAAGTCCGACGG
CTTCGCCAACAGAAACTTCATGCAGCTGATCCACGACGACAGCCTGACCTTTAAAGAGGACATCCAGAAA
GCCCAGGTGTCCGGCCAGGGCGATAGCCTGCACGAGCACATTGCCAATCTGGCCGGCAGCCCCGCCATTA
AGAAGGGCATCCTGCAGACAGTGAAGGTGGTGGACGAGCTCGTGAAAGTGATGGGCCGGCACAAGCCCGA
GAACATCGTGATCGAAATGGCCAGAGAGAACCAGACCACCCAGAAGGGACAGAAGAACAGCCGCGAGAGA
ATGAAGCGGATCGAAGAGGGCATCAAAGAGCTGGGCAGCCAGATCCTGAAAGAACACCCCGTGGAAAACA
CCCAGCTGCAGAACGAGAAGCTGTACCTGTACTACCTGCAGAATGGGCGGGATATGTACGTGGACCAGGA
ACTGGACATCAACCGGCTGTCCGACTACGATGTGGACCATATCGTGCCTCAGAGCTTTCTGAAGGACGAC
TCCATCGACAACAAGGTGCTGACCAGAAGCGACAAGAACCGGGGCAAGAGCGACAACGTGCCCTCCGAAG
AGGTCGTGAAGAAGATGAAGAACTACTGGCGGCAGCTGCTGAACGCCAAGCTGATTACCCAGAGAAAGTT
CGACAATCTGACCAAGGCCGAGAGAGGCGGCCTGAGCGAACTGGATAAGGCCGGCTTCATCAAGAGACAG
CTGGTGGAAACCCGGCAGATCACAAAGCACGTGGCACAGATCCTGGACTCCCGGATGAACACTAAGTACG
ACGAGAATGACAAGCTGATCCGGGAAGTGAAAGTGATCACCCTGAAGTCCAAGCTGGTGTCCGATTTCCG
GAAGGATTTCCAGTTTTACAAAGTGCGCGAGATCAACAACTACCACCACGCCCACGACGCCTACCTGAAC
GCCGTCGTGGGAACCGCCCTGATCAAAAAGTACCCTAAGCTGGAAAGCGAGTTCGTGTACGGCGACTACA
AGGTGTACGACGTGCGGAAGATGATCGCCAAGAGCGAGCAGGAAATCGGCAAGGCTACCGCCAAGTACTT
CTTCTACAGCAACATCATGAACTTTTTCAAGACCGAGATTACCCTGGCCAACGGCGAGATCCGGAAGCGG
CCTCTGATCGAGACAAACGGCGAAACCGGGGAGATCGTGTGGGATAAGGGCCGGGATTTTGCCACCGTGC
GGAAAGTGCTGAGCATGCCCCAAGTGAATATCGTGAAAAAGACCGAGGTGCAGACAGGCGGCTTCAGCAA
AGAGTCTATCCTGCCCAAGAGGAACAGCGATAAGCTGATCGCCAGAAAGAAGGACTGGGACCCTAAGAAG
TACGGCGGCTTCGACAGCCCCACCGTGGCCTATTCTGTGCTGGTGGTGGCCAAAGTGGAAAAGGGCAAGT
CCAAGAAACTGAAGAGTGTGAAAGAGCTGCTGGGGATCACCATCATGGAAAGAAGCAGCTTCGAGAAGAA
TCCCATCGACTTTCTGGAAGCCAAGGGCTACAAAGAAGTGAAAAAGGACCTGATCATCAAGCTGCCTAAG
TACTCCCTGTTCGAGCTGGAAAACGGCCGGAAGAGAATGCTGGCCTCTGCCGGCGAACTGCAGAAGGGAA
ACGAACTGGCCCTGCCCTCCAAATATGTGAACTTCCTGTACCTGGCCAGCCACTATGAGAAGCTGAAGGG
CTCCCCCGAGGATAATGAGCAGAAACAGCTGTTTGTGGAACAGCACAAGCACTACCTGGACGAGATCATC
GAGCAGATCAGCGAGTTCTCCAAGAGAGTGATCCTGGCCGACGCTAATCTGGACAAAGTGCTGTCCGCCT
ACAACAAGCACCGGGATAAGCCCATCAGAGAGCAGGCCGAGAATATCATCCACCTGTTTACCCTGACCAA
TCTGGGAGCCCCTGCCGCCTTCAAGTACTTTGACACCACCATCGACCGGAAGAGGTACACCAGCACCAAA
GAGGTGCTGGACGCCACCCTGATCCACCAGAGCATCACCGGCCTGTACGAGACACGGATCGACCTGTCTC
AGCTGGGAGGTGACTCTGGCGGCTCAAAAAGAACCGCCGACGGCAGCGAATTCGAGCCCAAGAAGAAGAG
GAAAGTCTAACCGGTCATCATCACCATCACCATTGAGTTTAAACCCGCTGATCAGCCTCGACTGTGCCTT
CTAGTTGCCAGCCATCTGTTGTTTGCCCCTCCCCCGTGCCTTCCTTGACCCTGGAAGGTGCCACTCCCAC
TGTCCTTTCCTAATAAAATGAGGAAATTGCATCGCATTGTCTGAGTAGGTGTCATTCTATTCTGGGGGGT
GGGGTGGGGCAGGACAGCAAGGGGGAGGATTGGGAAGACAATAGCAGGCATGCTGGGGATGCGGTGGGCT
CTATGGCTTCTGAGGCGGAAAGAACCAGCTGGGGCTCGATACCGTCGACCTCTAGCTAGAGCTTGGCGTA
ATCATGGTCATAGCTGTTTCCTGTGTGAAATTGTTATCCGCTCACAATTCCACACAACATACGAGCCGGA
AGCATAAAGTGTAAAGCCTAGGGTGCCTAATGAGTGAGCTAACTCACATTAATTGCGTTGCGCTCACTGC
CCGCTTTCCAGTCGGGAAACCTGTCGTGCCAGCTGCATTAATGAATCGGCCAACGCGCGGGGAGAGGCGG
TTTGCGTATTGGGCGCTCTTCCGCTTCCTCGCTCACTGACTCGCTGCGCTCGGTCGTTCGGCTGCGGCGA
GCGGTATCAGCTCACTCAAAGGCGGTAATACGGTTATCCACAGAATCAGGGGATAACGCAGGAAAGAACA
TGTGAGCAAAAGGCCAGCAAAAGGCCAGGAACCGTAAAAAGGCCGCGTTGCTGGCGTTTTTCCATAGGCT
CCGCCCCCCTGACGAGCATCACAAAAATCGACGCTCAAGTCAGAGGTGGCGAAACCCGACAGGACTATAA
AGATACCAGGCGTTTCCCCCTGGAAGCTCCCTCGTGCGCTCTCCTGTTCCGACCCTGCCGCTTACCGGAT
ACCTGTCCGCCTTTCTCCCTTCGGGAAGCGTGGCGCTTTCTCATAGCTCACGCTGTAGGTATCTCAGTTC
GGTGTAGGTCGTTCGCTCCAAGCTGGGCTGTGTGCACGAACCCCCCGTTCAGCCCGACCGCTGCGCCTTA
TCCGGTAACTATCGTCTTGAGTCCAACCCGGTAAGACACGACTTATCGCCACTGGCAGCAGCCACTGGTA
ACAGGATTAGCAGAGCGAGGTATGTAGGCGGTGCTACAGAGTTCTTGAAGTGGTGGCCTAACTACGGCTA
CACTAGAAGAACAGTATTTGGTATCTGCGCTCTGCTGAAGCCAGTTACCTTCGGAAAAAGAGTTGGTAGC
TCTTGATCCGGCAAACAAACCACCGCTGGTAGCGGTGGTTTTTTTGTTTGCAAGCAGCAGATTACGCGCA
GAAAAAAAGGATCTCAAGAAGATCCTTTGATCTTTTCTACGGGGTCTGACGCTCAGTGGAACGAAAACTC
ACGTTAAGGGATTTTGGTCATGAGATTATCAAAAAGGATCTTCACCTAGATCCTTTTAAATTAAAAATGA
AGTTTTAAATCAATCTAAAGTATATATGAGTAAACTTGGTCTGACAGTTACCAATGCTTAATCAGTGAGG
CACCTATCTCAGCGATCTGTCTATTTCGTTCATCCATAGTTGCCTGACTCCCCGTCGTGTAGATAACTAC
GATACGGGAGGGCTTACCATCTGGCCCCAGTGCTGCAATGATACCGCGAGACCCACGCTCACCGGCTCCA
GATTTATCAGCAATAAACCAGCCAGCCGGAAGGGCCGAGCGCAGAAGTGGTCCTGCAACTTTATCCGCCT
CCATCCAGTCTATTAATTGTTGCCGGGAAGCTAGAGTAAGTAGTTCGCCAGTTAATAGTTTGCGCAACGT
TGTTGCCATTGCTACAGGCATCGTGGTGTCACGCTCGTCGTTTGGTATGGCTTCATTCAGCTCCGGTTCC
CAACGATCAAGGCGAGTTACATGATCCCCCATGTTGTGCAAAAAAGCGGTTAGCTCCTTCGGTCCTCCGA
TCGTTGTCAGAAGTAAGTTGGCCGCAGTGTTATCACTCATGGTTATGGCAGCACTGCATAATTCTCTTAC
TGTCATGCCATCCGTAAGATGCTTTTCTGTGACTGGTGAGTACTCAACCAAGTCATTCTGAGAATAGTGT
ATGCGGCGACCGAGTTGCTCTTGCCCGGCGTCAATACGGGATAATACCGCGCCACATAGCAGAACTTTAA
AAGTGCTCATCATTGGAAAACGTTCTTCGGGGCGAAAACTCTCAAGGATCTTACCGCTGTTGAGATCCAG
TTCGATGTAACCCACTCGTGCACCCAACTGATCTTCAGCATCTTTTACTTTCACCAGCGTTTCTGGGTGA
GCAAAAACAGGAAGGCAAAATGCCGCAAAAAAGGGAATAAGGGCGACACGGAAATGTTGAATACTCATAC
TCTTCCTTTTTCAATATTATTGAAGCATTTATCAGGGTTATTGTCTCATGAGCGGATACATATTTGAATG
TATTTAGAAAAATAAACAAATAGGGGTTCCGCGCACATTTCCCCGAAAAGTGCCACCTGACGTCGACGGA
TCGGGAGATCGATCTCCCGATCCCCTAGGGTCGACTCTCAGTACAATCTGCTCTGATGCCGCATAGTTAA
GCCAGTATCTGCTCCCTGCTTGTGTGTTGGAGGTCGCTGAGTAGTGCGCGAGCAAAATTTAAGCTACAAC
AAGGCAAGGCTTGACCGACAATTGCATGAAGAATCTGCTTAGGGTTAGGCGTTTTGCGCTGCTTCGCGAT
GTACGGGCCAGATATACGCGTTGACATTGATTATTGACTAGTTATTAATAGTAATCAATTACGGGGTCAT
TAGTTCATAGCCCATATATGGAGTTCCGCGTTACATAACTTACGGTAAATGGCCCGCCTGGCTGACCGCC
CAACGACCCCCGCCCATTGACGTCAATAATGACGTATGTTCCCATAGTAACGCCAATAGGGACTTTCCAT
TGACGTCAATGGGTGGAGTATTTACGGTAAACTGCCCACTTGGCAGTACATCAAGTGTATC
