Features (pLannotate 1.2.2; 18 found; start..end, strand, type, name):
     74..453     +  enhancer       CMV enhancer: human cytomegalovirus immediate early enhancer
    454..657     +  promoter       CMV promoter: human cytomegalovirus (CMV) immediate early promoter
    699..717     +  promoter       T7 promoter: promoter for bacteriophage T7 RNA polymerase
    788..1264    +  CDS            tadA: TADA_ECOLI - Also known as yfhC. Experimental evidence at protein level: Swiss-Prot protein existence level 1. Catalyzes the deamination of adenosine to inosine at the wobble position 34 of tRNA(Arg2). Essential for cell viability. From Escherichia coli (strain K12).
   1385..1876    +  CDS            tadA: TADA_ECOLI - Also known as yfhC. Experimental evidence at protein level: Swiss-Prot protein existence level 1. Catalyzes the deamination of adenosine to inosine at the wobble position 34 of tRNA(Arg2). Essential for cell viability. From Escherichia coli (strain K12).
   1976..3577    +  CDS            dCas9(N): N-terminal portion of catalytically inactive Streptococcus pyogenes dCas9 carrying the D10A mutation (Zetsche et al., 2015)
   3578..6072    +  CDS            Cas9(C) (fragment): C-terminal portion of Streptococcus pyogenes Cas9 (Zetsche et al., 2015)
   6194..6418    +  polyA_signal   bGH poly(A) signal: bovine growth hormone polyadenylation signal
   6422..6443    +  promoter       SV40 promoter (fragment): SV40 enhancer and early promoter
   6448..6464    +  misc_feature   MCS (fragment): pBluescript multiple cloning site
   6513..6529    -  protein_bind   lac operator: The lac repressor binds to the lac operator to inhibit transcription in E. coli. This inhibition can be relieved by adding lactose or isopropyl-β-D-thiogalactopyranoside (IPTG). lac repressor encoded by lacI
   6537..6567    -  promoter       lac promoter: promoter for the E. coli lac operon
   6582..6603    -  protein_bind   CAP binding site: CAP binding activates transcription in the presence of cAMP. E. coli catabolite activator protein
   6616..6708    -  CDS            lacI (fragment): lac repressor; lacI; The lac repressor binds to the lac operator to inhibit transcription in E. coli. This inhibition can be relieved by adding lactose or isopropyl-β-D-thiogalactopyranoside (IPTG).
   6891..7479    -  rep_origin     ori: high-copy-number ColE1/pMB1/pBR322/pUC origin of replication
   7650..8510    -  CDS            AmpR: β-lactamase; bla; confers resistance to ampicillin, carbenicillin, and related antibiotics
   8511..8615    -  promoter       AmpR promoter: bla
   8686..8730    -  misc_feature   bom (fragment): basis of mobility region from pBR322
>Addgene plasmid #125660 | pCMV-ABEmax(TadA E59A, TadA*R47M) | addgene full sequence | sequence record 244347 | Addgene NGS Result
AATTGCATGAAGAATCTGCTTAGGGTTAGGCGTTTTGCGCTGCTTCGCGATGTACGGGCCAGATATACGC
GTTGACATTGATTATTGACTAGTTATTAATAGTAATCAATTACGGGGTCATTAGTTCATAGCCCATATAT
GGAGTTCCGCGTTACATAACTTACGGTAAATGGCCCGCCTGGCTGACCGCCCAACGACCCCCGCCCATTG
ACGTCAATAATGACGTATGTTCCCATAGTAACGCCAATAGGGACTTTCCATTGACGTCAATGGGTGGAGT
ATTTACGGTAAACTGCCCACTTGGCAGTACATCAAGTGTATCATATGCCAAGTACGCCCCCTATTGACGT
CAATGACGGTAAATGGCCCGCCTGGCATTATGCCCAGTACATGACCTTATGGGACTTTCCTACTTGGCAG
TACATCTACGTATTAGTCATCGCTATTACCATGGTGATGCGGTTTTGGCAGTACATCAATGGGCGTGGAT
AGCGGTTTGACTCACGGGGATTTCCAAGTCTCCACCCCATTGACGTCAATGGGAGTTTGTTTTGGCACCA
AAATCAACGGGACTTTCCAAAATGTCGTAACAACTCCGCCCCATTGACGCAAATGGGCGGTAGGCGTGTA
CGGTGGGAGGTCTATATAAGCAGAGCTGGTTTAGTGAACCGTCAGATCCGCTAGAGATCCGCGGCCGCTA
ATACGACTCACTATAGGGAGAGCCGCCACCATGAAACGGACAGCCGACGGAAGCGAGTTCGAGTCACCAA
AGAAGAAGCGGAAAGTCTCTGAAGTCGAGTTTAGCCACGAGTATTGGATGAGGCACGCACTGACCCTGGC
AAAGCGAGCATGGGATGAAAGAGAAGTCCCCGTGGGCGCCGTGCTGGTGCACAACAATAGAGTGATCGGA
GAGGGATGGAACAGGCCAATCGGCCGCCACGACCCTACCGCACACGCAGCGATCATGGCACTGAGGCAGG
GAGGCCTGGTCATGCAGAATTACCGCCTGATCGATGCCACCCTGTATGTGACACTGGAGCCATGCGTGAT
GTGCGCAGGAGCAATGATCCACAGCAGGATCGGAAGAGTGGTGTTCGGAGCACGGGACGCCAAGACCGGC
GCAGCAGGCTCCCTGATGGATGTGCTGCACCACCCCGGCATGAACCACCGGGTGGAGATCACAGAGGGAA
TCCTGGCAGACGAGTGCGCCGCCCTGCTGAGCGATTTCTTTAGAATGCGGAGACAGGAGATCAAGGCCCA
GAAGAAGGCACAGAGCTCCACCGACTCTGGAGGATCTAGCGGAGGATCCTCTGGAAGCGAGACACCAGGC
ACAAGCGAGTCCGCCACACCAGAGAGCTCCGGCGGCTCCTCCGGAGGATCCTCTGAGGTGGAGTTTTCCC
ACGAGTACTGGATGAGACATGCCCTGACCCTGGCCAAGAGGGCACGCGATGAGAGGGAGGTGCCTGTGGG
AGCCGTGCTGGTGCTGAACAATAGAGTGATCGGCGAGGGCTGGAACATGGCCATCGGCCTGCACGACCCA
ACAGCCCATGCCGAAATTATGGCCCTGAGACAGGGCGGCCTGGTCATGCAGAACTACAGACTGATTGACG
CCACCCTGTACGTGACATTCGAGCCTTGCGTGATGTGCGCCGGCGCCATGATCCACTCTAGGATCGGCCG
CGTGGTGTTTGGCGTGAGGAACGCAAAAACCGGCGCCGCAGGCTCCCTGATGGACGTGCTGCACTACCCC
GGCATGAATCACCGCGTCGAAATTACCGAGGGAATCCTGGCAGATGAATGTGCCGCCCTGCTGTGCTATT
TCTTTCGGATGCCTAGACAGGTGTTCAATGCTCAGAAGAAGGCCCAGAGCTCCACCGACTCCGGAGGATC
TAGCGGAGGCTCCTCTGGCTCTGAGACACCTGGCACAAGCGAGAGCGCAACACCTGAAAGCAGCGGGGGC
AGCAGCGGGGGGTCAGACAAGAAGTACAGCATCGGCCTGGCCATCGGCACCAACTCTGTGGGCTGGGCCG
TGATCACCGACGAGTACAAGGTGCCCAGCAAGAAATTCAAGGTGCTGGGCAACACCGACCGGCACAGCAT
CAAGAAGAACCTGATCGGAGCCCTGCTGTTCGACAGCGGCGAAACAGCCGAGGCCACCCGGCTGAAGAGA
ACCGCCAGAAGAAGATACACCAGACGGAAGAACCGGATCTGCTATCTGCAAGAGATCTTCAGCAACGAGA
TGGCCAAGGTGGACGACAGCTTCTTCCACAGACTGGAAGAGTCCTTCCTGGTGGAAGAGGATAAGAAGCA
CGAGCGGCACCCCATCTTCGGCAACATCGTGGACGAGGTGGCCTACCACGAGAAGTACCCCACCATCTAC
CACCTGAGAAAGAAACTGGTGGACAGCACCGACAAGGCCGACCTGCGGCTGATCTATCTGGCCCTGGCCC
ACATGATCAAGTTCCGGGGCCACTTCCTGATCGAGGGCGACCTGAACCCCGACAACAGCGACGTGGACAA
GCTGTTCATCCAGCTGGTGCAGACCTACAACCAGCTGTTCGAGGAAAACCCCATCAACGCCAGCGGCGTG
GACGCCAAGGCCATCCTGTCTGCCAGACTGAGCAAGAGCAGACGGCTGGAAAATCTGATCGCCCAGCTGC
CCGGCGAGAAGAAGAATGGCCTGTTCGGAAACCTGATTGCCCTGAGCCTGGGCCTGACCCCCAACTTCAA
GAGCAACTTCGACCTGGCCGAGGATGCCAAACTGCAGCTGAGCAAGGACACCTACGACGACGACCTGGAC
AACCTGCTGGCCCAGATCGGCGACCAGTACGCCGACCTGTTTCTGGCCGCCAAGAACCTGTCCGACGCCA
TCCTGCTGAGCGACATCCTGAGAGTGAACACCGAGATCACCAAGGCCCCCCTGAGCGCCTCTATGATCAA
GAGATACGACGAGCACCACCAGGACCTGACCCTGCTGAAAGCTCTCGTGCGGCAGCAGCTGCCTGAGAAG
TACAAAGAGATTTTCTTCGACCAGAGCAAGAACGGCTACGCCGGCTACATTGACGGCGGAGCCAGCCAGG
AAGAGTTCTACAAGTTCATCAAGCCCATCCTGGAAAAGATGGACGGCACCGAGGAACTGCTCGTGAAGCT
GAACAGAGAGGACCTGCTGCGGAAGCAGCGGACCTTCGACAACGGCAGCATCCCCCACCAGATCCACCTG
GGAGAGCTGCACGCCATTCTGCGGCGGCAGGAAGATTTTTACCCATTCCTGAAGGACAACCGGGAAAAGA
TCGAGAAGATCCTGACCTTCCGCATCCCCTACTACGTGGGCCCTCTGGCCAGGGGAAACAGCAGATTCGC
CTGGATGACCAGAAAGAGCGAGGAAACCATCACCCCCTGGAACTTCGAGGAAGTGGTGGACAAGGGCGCT
TCCGCCCAGAGCTTCATCGAGCGGATGACCAACTTCGATAAGAACCTGCCCAACGAGAAGGTGCTGCCCA
AGCACAGCCTGCTGTACGAGTACTTCACCGTGTATAACGAGCTGACCAAAGTGAAATACGTGACCGAGGG
AATGAGAAAGCCCGCCTTCCTGAGCGGCGAGCAGAAAAAGGCCATCGTGGACCTGCTGTTCAAGACCAAC
CGGAAAGTGACCGTGAAGCAGCTGAAAGAGGACTACTTCAAGAAAATCGAGTGCTTCGACTCCGTGGAAA
TCTCCGGCGTGGAAGATCGGTTCAACGCCTCCCTGGGCACATACCACGATCTGCTGAAAATTATCAAGGA
CAAGGACTTCCTGGACAATGAGGAAAACGAGGACATTCTGGAAGATATCGTGCTGACCCTGACACTGTTT
GAGGACAGAGAGATGATCGAGGAACGGCTGAAAACCTATGCCCACCTGTTCGACGACAAAGTGATGAAGC
AGCTGAAGCGGCGGAGATACACCGGCTGGGGCAGGCTGAGCCGGAAGCTGATCAACGGCATCCGGGACAA
GCAGTCCGGCAAGACAATCCTGGATTTCCTGAAGTCCGACGGCTTCGCCAACAGAAACTTCATGCAGCTG
ATCCACGACGACAGCCTGACCTTTAAAGAGGACATCCAGAAAGCCCAGGTGTCCGGCCAGGGCGATAGCC
TGCACGAGCACATTGCCAATCTGGCCGGCAGCCCCGCCATTAAGAAGGGCATCCTGCAGACAGTGAAGGT
GGTGGACGAGCTCGTGAAAGTGATGGGCCGGCACAAGCCCGAGAACATCGTGATCGAAATGGCCAGAGAG
AACCAGACCACCCAGAAGGGACAGAAGAACAGCCGCGAGAGAATGAAGCGGATCGAAGAGGGCATCAAAG
AGCTGGGCAGCCAGATCCTGAAAGAACACCCCGTGGAAAACACCCAGCTGCAGAACGAGAAGCTGTACCT
GTACTACCTGCAGAATGGGCGGGATATGTACGTGGACCAGGAACTGGACATCAACCGGCTGTCCGACTAC
GATGTGGACCATATCGTGCCTCAGAGCTTTCTGAAGGACGACTCCATCGACAACAAGGTGCTGACCAGAA
GCGACAAGAACCGGGGCAAGAGCGACAACGTGCCCTCCGAAGAGGTCGTGAAGAAGATGAAGAACTACTG
GCGGCAGCTGCTGAACGCCAAGCTGATTACCCAGAGAAAGTTCGACAATCTGACCAAGGCCGAGAGAGGC
GGCCTGAGCGAACTGGATAAGGCCGGCTTCATCAAGAGACAGCTGGTGGAAACCCGGCAGATCACAAAGC
ACGTGGCACAGATCCTGGACTCCCGGATGAACACTAAGTACGACGAGAATGACAAGCTGATCCGGGAAGT
GAAAGTGATCACCCTGAAGTCCAAGCTGGTGTCCGATTTCCGGAAGGATTTCCAGTTTTACAAAGTGCGC
GAGATCAACAACTACCACCACGCCCACGACGCCTACCTGAACGCCGTCGTGGGAACCGCCCTGATCAAAA
AGTACCCTAAGCTGGAAAGCGAGTTCGTGTACGGCGACTACAAGGTGTACGACGTGCGGAAGATGATCGC
CAAGAGCGAGCAGGAAATCGGCAAGGCTACCGCCAAGTACTTCTTCTACAGCAACATCATGAACTTTTTC
AAGACCGAGATTACCCTGGCCAACGGCGAGATCCGGAAGCGGCCTCTGATCGAGACAAACGGCGAAACCG
GGGAGATCGTGTGGGATAAGGGCCGGGATTTTGCCACCGTGCGGAAAGTGCTGAGCATGCCCCAAGTGAA
TATCGTGAAAAAGACCGAGGTGCAGACAGGCGGCTTCAGCAAAGAGTCTATCCTGCCCAAGAGGAACAGC
GATAAGCTGATCGCCAGAAAGAAGGACTGGGACCCTAAGAAGTACGGCGGCTTCGACAGCCCCACCGTGG
CCTATTCTGTGCTGGTGGTGGCCAAAGTGGAAAAGGGCAAGTCCAAGAAACTGAAGAGTGTGAAAGAGCT
GCTGGGGATCACCATCATGGAAAGAAGCAGCTTCGAGAAGAATCCCATCGACTTTCTGGAAGCCAAGGGC
TACAAAGAAGTGAAAAAGGACCTGATCATCAAGCTGCCTAAGTACTCCCTGTTCGAGCTGGAAAACGGCC
GGAAGAGAATGCTGGCCTCTGCCGGCGAACTGCAGAAGGGAAACGAACTGGCCCTGCCCTCCAAATATGT
GAACTTCCTGTACCTGGCCAGCCACTATGAGAAGCTGAAGGGCTCCCCCGAGGATAATGAGCAGAAACAG
CTGTTTGTGGAACAGCACAAGCACTACCTGGACGAGATCATCGAGCAGATCAGCGAGTTCTCCAAGAGAG
TGATCCTGGCCGACGCTAATCTGGACAAAGTGCTGTCCGCCTACAACAAGCACCGGGATAAGCCCATCAG
AGAGCAGGCCGAGAATATCATCCACCTGTTTACCCTGACCAATCTGGGAGCCCCTGCCGCCTTCAAGTAC
TTTGACACCACCATCGACCGGAAGAGGTACACCAGCACCAAAGAGGTGCTGGACGCCACCCTGATCCACC
AGAGCATCACCGGCCTGTACGAGACACGGATCGACCTGTCTCAGCTGGGAGGTGACTCTGGCGGCTCAAA
AAGAACCGCCGACGGCAGCGAATTCGAGCCCAAGAAGAAGAGGAAAGTCTAACCGGTCATCATCACCATC
ACCATTGAGTTTAAACCCGCTGATCAGCCTCGACTGTGCCTTCTAGTTGCCAGCCATCTGTTGTTTGCCC
CTCCCCCGTGCCTTCCTTGACCCTGGAAGGTGCCACTCCCACTGTCCTTTCCTAATAAAATGAGGAAATT
GCATCGCATTGTCTGAGTAGGTGTCATTCTATTCTGGGGGGTGGGGTGGGGCAGGACAGCAAGGGGGAGG
ATTGGGAAGACAATAGCAGGCATGCTGGGGATGCGGTGGGCTCTATGGCTTCTGAGGCGGAAAGAACCAG
CTGGGGCTCGATACCGTCGACCTCTAGCTAGAGCTTGGCGTAATCATGGTCATAGCTGTTTCCTGTGTGA
AATTGTTATCCGCTCACAATTCCACACAACATACGAGCCGGAAGCATAAAGTGTAAAGCCTAGGGTGCCT
AATGAGTGAGCTAACTCACATTAATTGCGTTGCGCTCACTGCCCGCTTTCCAGTCGGGAAACCTGTCGTG
CCAGCTGCATTAATGAATCGGCCAACGCGCGGGGAGAGGCGGTTTGCGTATTGGGCGCTCTTCCGCTTCC
TCGCTCACTGACTCGCTGCGCTCGGTCGTTCGGCTGCGGCGAGCGGTATCAGCTCACTCAAAGGCGGTAA
TACGGTTATCCACAGAATCAGGGGATAACGCAGGAAAGAACATGTGAGCAAAAGGCCAGCAAAAGGCCAG
GAACCGTAAAAAGGCCGCGTTGCTGGCGTTTTTCCATAGGCTCCGCCCCCCTGACGAGCATCACAAAAAT
CGACGCTCAAGTCAGAGGTGGCGAAACCCGACAGGACTATAAAGATACCAGGCGTTTCCCCCTGGAAGCT
CCCTCGTGCGCTCTCCTGTTCCGACCCTGCCGCTTACCGGATACCTGTCCGCCTTTCTCCCTTCGGGAAG
CGTGGCGCTTTCTCATAGCTCACGCTGTAGGTATCTCAGTTCGGTGTAGGTCGTTCGCTCCAAGCTGGGC
TGTGTGCACGAACCCCCCGTTCAGCCCGACCGCTGCGCCTTATCCGGTAACTATCGTCTTGAGTCCAACC
CGGTAAGACACGACTTATCGCCACTGGCAGCAGCCACTGGTAACAGGATTAGCAGAGCGAGGTATGTAGG
CGGTGCTACAGAGTTCTTGAAGTGGTGGCCTAACTACGGCTACACTAGAAGAACAGTATTTGGTATCTGC
GCTCTGCTGAAGCCAGTTACCTTCGGAAAAAGAGTTGGTAGCTCTTGATCCGGCAAACAAACCACCGCTG
GTAGCGGTGGTTTTTTTGTTTGCAAGCAGCAGATTACGCGCAGAAAAAAAGGATCTCAAGAAGATCCTTT
GATCTTTTCTACGGGGTCTGACACTCAGTGGAACGAAAACTCACGTTAAGGGATTTTGGTCATGAGATTA
TCAAAAAGGATCTTCACCTAGATCCTTTTAAATTAAAAATGAAGTTTTAAATCAATCTAAAGTATATATG
AGTAAACTTGGTCTGACAGTTACCAATGCTTAATCAGTGAGGCACCTATCTCAGCGATCTGTCTATTTCG
TTCATCCATAGTTGCCTGACTCCCCGTCGTGTAGATAACTACGATACGGGAGGGCTTACCATCTGGCCCC
AGTGCTGCAATGATACCGCGAGACCCACGCTCACCGGCTCCAGATTTATCAGCAATAAACCAGCCAGCCG
GAAGGGCCGAGCGCAGAAGTGGTCCTGCAACTTTATCCGCCTCCATCCAGTCTATTAATTGTTGCCGGGA
AGCTAGAGTAAGTAGTTCGCCAGTTAATAGTTTGCGCAACGTTGTTGCCATTGCTACAGGCATCGTGGTG
TCACGCTCGTCGTTTGGTATGGCTTCATTCAGCTCCGGTTCCCAACGATCAAGGCGAGTTACATGATCCC
CCATGTTGTGCAAAAAAGCGGTTAGCTCCTTCGGTCCTCCGATCGTTGTCAGAAGTAAGTTGGCCGCAGT
GTTATCACTCATGGTTATGGCAGCACTGCATAATTCTCTTACTGTCATGCCATCCGTAAGATGCTTTTCT
GTGACTGGTGAGTACTCAACCAAGTCATTCTGAGAATAGTGTATGCGGCGACCGAGTTGCTCTTGCCCGG
CGTCAATACGGGATAATACCGCGCCACATAGCAGAACTTTAAAAGTGCTCATCATTGGAAAACGTTCTTC
GGGGCGAAAACTCTCAAGGATCTTACCGCTGTTGAGATCCAGTTCGATGTAACCCACTCGTGCACCCAAC
TGATCTTCAGCATCTTTTACTTTCACCAGCGTTTCTGGGTGAGCAAAAACAGGAAGGCAAAATGCCGCAA
AAAAGGGAATAAGGGCGACACGGAAATGTTGAATACTCATACTCTTCCTTTTTCAATATTATTGAAGCAT
TTATCAGGGTTATTGTCTCATGAGCGGATACATATTTGAATGTATTTAGAAAAATAAACAAATAGGGGTT
CCGCGCACATTTCCCCGAAAAGTGCCACCTGACGTCGACGGATCGGGAGATCGATCTCCCGATCCCCTAG
GGTCGACTCTCAGTACAATCTGCTCTGATGCCGCATAGTTAAGCCAGTATCTGCTCCCTGCTTGTGTGTT
GGAGGTCGCTGAGTAGTGCGCGAGCAAAATTTAAGCTACAACAAGGCAAGGCTTGACCGAC
